Addgene plasmid #232386: pGL3_THADA_allscramble
Purpose: THADA enhancer, all sensitizing elements scrambled
Depositing lab: Joanna Wysocka. Depositing organization: Stanford University.
Backbone
  Vector backbone: pGL3 Luciferase Reporter Vector
  Backbone manufacturer: Promega
  Vector type: Luciferase
Growth in bacteria
  Bacterial resistance: Ampicillin, 100 μg/mL
  Growth temperature: 37°C
  Growth strain: DH5alpha
  Copy number: High Copy
Gene/Insert
  Gene/Insert name: THADA
  Species: H. sapiens (human)
  Mutation: THADA enhancer, all sensitizing elements scrambled
  Entrez Gene: THADA (a.k.a. ARMC13, GITA, Trm732)
  Cloning method: Restriction Enzyme; 5′ cloning site Unknown (unknown if destroyed)
Terms and licenses: Academic/Nonprofit Terms; Industry Terms: Not Available to Industry
How to cite: pGL3_THADA_allscramble was a gift from Joanna Wysocka (Addgene plasmid # 232386 ; http://n2t.net/addgene:232386 ; RRID:Addgene_232386)
