[The description below was written by a language model from this plasmid's Addgene catalogue record and pLannotate feature annotations shown in this document.]
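Description:
pGL3_THADA_allscramble is a firefly luciferase reporter plasmid built on the Promega pGL3 backbone and designed to measure the activity of a mutated human enhancer from the THADA locus in transfected mammalian cells. It is propagated in E. coli as a high-copy plasmid through a ColE1/pUC-type origin and selected with ampicillin via the β-lactamase gene and its native promoter. An f1 phage origin is also present, allowing single-stranded DNA production. Short fragments annotated as lacZα, tetracycline resistance and SV40 large T antigen are backbone remnants rather than functional genes.

The reporter unit consists of the SV40 early promoter driving the enhanced luc+ firefly luciferase coding sequence, followed by the SV40 polyadenylation signal. Upstream of this unit lie a synthetic poly(A) signal and the human α2-globin RNA polymerase II pause site, which block read-through transcription from the backbone so that the luciferase signal reflects the promoter and the cloned regulatory element. The insert is a version of the THADA enhancer in which all "sensitizing elements" have been scrambled. The enhancer itself is not annotated in the feature table, but an unannotated stretch of roughly 900 nt between the pause site and the SV40 promoter (across the plasmid's circular junction) is the likely location. The exact cloning sites are not recorded.

The construct most plausibly serves as a loss-of-function comparison against the wild-type enhancer or partially mutated variants in luciferase assays, testing how these sequence elements contribute to enhancer output. The record does not specify the cell type or the nature of the sensitizing elements.
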