Features (pLannotate 1.2.2; 12 found; start..end, strand, type, name):
     17..213     +  promoter       SV40 promoter: SV40 early promoter
    249..1901    +  CDS            luciferase: firefly luciferase; luc+; enhanced luc+ version of the luciferase gene
   1942..2063    -  polyA_signal   SV40 poly(A) signal: SV40 polyadenylation signal
   2086..2154    -  CDS            large T antigen (fragment): large T antigen from SV40 (simian virus 40)
   2176..2308    +  CDS            TcR (fragment): tetracycline efflux protein; tet; confers resistance to tetracycline
   2488..3076    -  rep_origin     ori: high-copy-number ColE1/pMB1/pBR322/pUC origin of replication
   3247..4107    -  CDS            AmpR: β-lactamase; bla; confers resistance to ampicillin, carbenicillin, and related antibiotics
   4108..4212    -  promoter       AmpR promoter: bla
   4239..4667    +  rep_origin     f1 ori (sequence partly withheld): f1 bacteriophage origin of replication; arrow indicates direction of (+) strand synthesis
   4699..4766    -  CDS            lacZα (fragment): LacZα fragment of β-galactosidase; lacZ fragment
   4825..4873    +  polyA_signal   poly(A) signal: synthetic polyadenylation signal
   4887..4978    +  misc_feature   pause site: RNA polymerase II transcriptional pause signal from the human α2 globin gene
>Addgene plasmid #232386 | pGL3_THADA_allscramble | addgene full sequence | sequence record 462861 | Addgene NGS Result
CTCGAGATCTGCGATCTGCATCTCAATTAGTCAGCAACCATAGTCCCGCCCCTAACTCCGCCCATCCCGC
CCCTAACTCCGCCCAGTTCCGCCCATTCTCCGCCCCATCGCTGACTAATTTTTTTTATTTATGCAGAGGC
CGAGGCCGCCTCGGCCTCTGAGCTATTCCAGAAGTAGTGAGGAGGCTTTTTTGGAGGCCTAGGCTTTTGC
AAAAAGCTTGGCATTCCGGTACTGTTGGTAAAGCCACCATGGAAGACGCCAAAAACATAAAGAAAGGCCC
GGCGCCATTCTATCCGCTGGAAGATGGAACCGCTGGAGAGCAACTGCATAAGGCTATGAAGAGATACGCC
CTGGTTCCTGGAACAATTGCTTTTACAGATGCACATATCGAGGTGGACATCACTTACGCTGAGTACTTCG
AAATGTCCGTTCGGTTGGCAGAAGCTATGAAACGATATGGGCTGAATACAAATCACAGAATCGTCGTATG
CAGTGAAAACTCTCTTCAATTCTTTATGCCGGTGTTGGGCGCGTTATTTATCGGAGTTGCAGTTGCGCCC
GCGAACGACATTTATAATGAACGTGAATTGCTCAACAGTATGGGCATTTCGCAGCCTACCGTGGTGTTCG
TTTCCAAAAAGGGGTTGCAAAAAATTTTGAACGTGCAAAAAAAGCTCCCAATCATCCAAAAAATTATTAT
CATGGATTCTAAAACGGATTACCAGGGATTTCAGTCGATGTACACGTTCGTCACATCTCATCTACCTCCC
GGTTTTAATGAATACGATTTTGTGCCAGAGTCCTTCGATAGGGACAAGACAATTGCACTGATCATGAACT
CCTCTGGATCTACTGGTCTGCCTAAAGGTGTCGCTCTGCCTCATAGAACTGCCTGCGTGAGATTCTCGCA
TGCCAGAGATCCTATTTTTGGCAATCAAATCATTCCGGATACTGCGATTTTAAGTGTTGTTCCATTCCAT
CACGGTTTTGGAATGTTTACTACACTCGGATATTTGATATGTGGATTTCGAGTCGTCTTAATGTATAGAT
TTGAAGAAGAGCTGTTTCTGAGGAGCCTTCAGGATTACAAGATTCAAAGTGCGCTGCTGGTGCCAACCCT
ATTCTCCTTCTTCGCCAAAAGCACTCTGATTGACAAATACGATTTATCTAATTTACACGAAATTGCTTCT
GGTGGCGCTCCCCTCTCTAAGGAAGTCGGGGAAGCGGTTGCCAAGAGGTTCCATCTGCCAGGTATCAGGC
AAGGATATGGGCTCACTGAGACTACATCAGCTATTCTGATTACACCCGAGGGGGATGATAAACCGGGCGC
GGTCGGTAAAGTTGTTCCATTTTTTGAAGCGAAGGTTGTGGATCTGGATACCGGGAAAACGCTGGGCGTT
AATCAAAGAGGCGAACTGTGTGTGAGAGGTCCTATGATTATGTCCGGTTATGTAAACAATCCGGAAGCGA
CCAACGCCTTGATTGACAAGGATGGATGGCTACATTCTGGAGACATAGCTTACTGGGACGAAGACGAACA
CTTCTTCATCGTTGACCGCCTGAAGTCTCTGATTAAGTACAAAGGCTATCAGGTGGCTCCCGCTGAATTG
GAATCCATCTTGCTCCAACACCCCAACATCTTCGACGCAGGTGTCGCAGGTCTTCCCGACGATGACGCCG
GTGAACTTCCCGCCGCCGTTGTTGTTTTGGAGCACGGAAAGACGATGACGGAAAAAGAGATCGTGGATTA
CGTCGCCAGTCAAGTAACAACCGCGAAAAAGTTGCGCGGAGGAGTTGTGTTTGTGGACGAAGTACCGAAA
GGTCTTACCGGAAAACTCGACGCAAGAAAAATCAGAGAGATCCTCATAAAGGCCAAGAAGGGCGGAAAGA
TCGCCGTGTAATTCTAGAGTCGGGGCGGCCGGCCGCTTCGAGCAGACATGATAAGATACATTGATGAGTT
TGGACAAACCACAACTAGAATGCAGTGAAAAAAATGCTTTATTTGTGAAATTTGTGATGCTATTGCTTTA
TTTGTAACCATTATAAGCTGCAATAAACAAGTTAACAACAACAATTGCATTCATTTTATGTTTCAGGTTC
AGGGGGAGGTGTGGGAGGTTTTTTAAAGCAAGTAAAACCTCTACAAATGTGGTAAAATCGATAAGGATCT
GGATCCGTCGACCGATGCCCTTGAGAGCCTTCAACCCAGTCAGCTCCTTCCGGTGGGCGCGGGGCATGAC
TATCGTCGCCGCACTTATGACTGTCTTCTTTATCATGCAACTCGTAGGACAGGTGCCGGCAGCGCTCTTC
CGCTTCCTCGCTCACTGACTCGCTGCGCTCGGTCGTTCGGCTGCGGCGAGCGGTATCAGCTCACTCAAAG
GCGGTAATACGGTTATCCACAGAATCAGGGGATAACGCAGGAAAGAACATGTGAGCAAAAGGCCAGCAAA
AGGCCAGGAACCGTAAAAAGGCCGCGTTGCTGGCGTTTTTCCATAGGCTCCGCCCCCCTGACGAGCATCA
CAAAAATCGACGCTCAAGTCAGAGGTGGCGAAACCCGACAGGACTATAAAGATACCAGGCGTTTCCCCCT
GGAAGCTCCCTCGTGCGCTCTCCTGTTCCGACCCTGCCGCTTACCGGATACCTGTCCGCCTTTCTCCCTT
CGGGAAGCGTGGCGCTTTCTCATAGCTCACGCTGTAGGTATCTCAGTTCGGTGTAGGTCGTTCGCTCCAA
GCTGGGCTGTGTGCACGAACCCCCCGTTCAGCCCGACCGCTGCGCCTTATCCGGTAACTATCGTCTTGAG
TCCAACCCGGTAAGACACGACTTATCGCCACTGGCAGCAGCCACTGGTAACAGGATTAGCAGAGCGAGGT
ATGTAGGCGGTGCTACAGAGTTCTTGAAGTGGTGGCCTAACTACGGCTACACTAGAAGAACAGTATTTGG
TATCTGCGCTCTGCTGAAGCCAGTTACCTTCGGAAAAAGAGTTGGTAGCTCTTGATCCGGCAAACAAACC
ACCGCTGGTAGCGGTGGTTTTTTTGTTTGCAAGCAGCAGATTACGCGCAGAAAAAAAGGATCTCAAGAAG
ATCCTTTGATCTTTTCTACGGGGTCTGACGCTCAGTGGAACGAAAACTCACGTTAAGGGATTTTGGTCAT
GAGATTATCAAAAAGGATCTTCACCTAGATCCTTTTAAATTAAAAATGAAGTTTTAAATCAATCTAAAGT
ATATATGAGTAAACTTGGTCTGACAGTTACCAATGCTTAATCAGTGAGGCACCTATCTCAGCGATCTGTC
TATTTCGTTCATCCATAGTTGCCTGACTCCCCGTCGTGTAGATAACTACGATACGGGAGGGCTTACCATC
TGGCCCCAGTGCTGCAATGATACCGCGAGACCCACGCTCACCGGCTCCAGATTTATCAGCAATAAACCAG
CCAGCCGGAAGGGCCGAGCGCAGAAGTGGTCCTGCAACTTTATCCGCCTCCATCCAGTCTATTAATTGTT
GCCGGGAAGCTAGAGTAAGTAGTTCGCCAGTTAATAGTTTGCGCAACGTTGTTGCCATTGCTACAGGCAT
CGTGGTGTCACGCTCGTCGTTTGGTATGGCTTCATTCAGCTCCGGTTCCCAACGATCAAGGCGAGTTACA
TGATCCCCCATGTTGTGCAAAAAAGCGGTTAGCTCCTTCGGTCCTCCGATCGTTGTCAGAAGTAAGTTGG
CCGCAGTGTTATCACTCATGGTTATGGCAGCACTGCATAATTCTCTTACTGTCATGCCATCCGTAAGATG
CTTTTCTGTGACTGGTGAGTACTCAACCAAGTCATTCTGAGAATAGTGTATGCGGCGACCGAGTTGCTCT
TGCCCGGCGTCAATACGGGATAATACCGCGCCACATAGCAGAACTTTAAAAGTGCTCATCATTGGAAAAC
GTTCTTCGGGGCGAAAACTCTCAAGGATCTTACCGCTGTTGAGATCCAGTTCGATGTAACCCACTCGTGC
ACCCAACTGATCTTCAGCATCTTTTACTTTCACCAGCGTTTCTGGGTGAGCAAAAACAGGAAGGCAAAAT
GCCGCAAAAAAGGGAATAAGGGCGACACGGAAATGTTGAATACTCATACTCTTCCTTTTTCAATATTATT
GAAGCATTTATCAGGGTTATTGTCTCATGAGCGGATACATATTTGAATGTATTTAGAAAAATAAACAAAT
AGGGGTTCCGCGCACATTTCCCCGAAAAGTGCCACCTG
[124 nt withheld, positions 4239-4362]
C
[91 nt withheld, positions 4364-4454]
A
[49 nt withheld, positions 4456-4504]
CCTTTGACGTTGGAGTCCACGTTCTTT
[37 nt withheld, positions 4532-4568]
ACCCTATCTCGGTCTATTCTTTTGATTTATAAGGGATTTTGCCGATTTCGGCCTATTGGTTAAAAAATGA
GCTGATTTAACAAAAATTTAACGCGAATTTTAACAAAATATTAACGCTTACAATTTGCCATTCGCCATTC
AGGCTGCGCAACTGTTGGGAAGGGCGATCGGTGCGGGCCTCTTCGCTATTACGCCAGCCCAAGCTACCAT
GATAAGTAAGTAATATTAAGGTACGGGAGGTACTTGGAGCGGCCGCAATAAAATATCTTTATTTTCATTA
CATCTGTGTGTTGGTTTTTTGTGTGAATCGATAGTACTAACATACGCTCTCCATCAAAACAAAACGAAAC
AAAACAAACTAGCAAAATAGGCTGTCCCCAGTGCAAGTGCAGGTGCCAGAACATTTCTCTATCGATAGGT
ACCGAGCTCTTACGCGTGCTAGCACAAAGAGGATACAACAGCTACTCCTATCCAGGGATGTGGACTTGAT
GAGAGTCTAGCACGTTCTTATTACCTCTGCATGGCCACAGGGGTTTTGTGGGCTAATATACATCGATCTG
GGTGAGACGGTTTTGCATGCTCCCACCTCCCCGACCTCCCTCCTGCAAAGCATTTTAAATTGGTTTGAAT
TTGGGAACAGGGTTCTTGCAAAACAGAGCTGAACATTGAGTTTTGAAGATCCCATACCGAAGACAAGAAT
CACTTCAAGAACTAAATGTAACAGAGGAAAGGCCTGGTCTGCTTGCACTCAGAATCTGACTTTGTAATTC
TAGCCTCCTTTAGAGCTGGATATCACCATAAAAGAGGCTGATTTTAATTAATTGCAGATGCATTACCCTG
CATTCCAGTTTGTGCTGATGAAAATCAGTTTCAGTCCGTGGCCTGGAATTCATGTACAGCACTTCCTGTA
GCCTCTTATATAAACACATCAAAAAAATTTTATTTGGAGTTGCCATTTTCCCTTAAAAAAGAAAAACCAC
TTTGCAAATCATGATTAAAATAGAGCAACTGTATGTGGATCTGGGGTCCATCCCCAGAAACTTACATGAC
CAAGAAACATGTGGAAAGTCAGAGTCTGAGGCAGCAACTCATAAGTGCATTGGTGTAGGGGTCGATTTGA
GAAGAGAGTCTCAAATACCCAGCATCAAATGAGCCCAGCTCAGTTATCTCCACAGAATGGAACAGAATGA
ACTCACAGCTATTCAAAATAATGACCTTTCAAAGAAAATACATAAAATAGAAAAAAGCCGGGGTCGTAGA
TGCAGAGAGGGTATCTGAGTAGAGTTCACTCTTCCCTGAAT
